>Addgene plasmid #224885 | pRS416 CUP1pro-M-PRR-Htt97QP4-YFP | addgene full sequence | sequence record 448159 | Addgene NGS Result
TTTTGGGGATCCACTAGTTCTAGAGCGGCCGCCACCGCGGTGGAGCTCCAGCTTTTGTTCCCTTTAGTGA
GGGTTAATTGCGCGCTTGGCGTAATCATGGTCATAGCTGTTTCCTGTGTGAAATTGTTATCCGCTCACAA
TTCCACACAACATACGAGCCGGAAGCATAAAGTGTAAAGCCTGGGGTGCCTAATGAGTGAGCTAACTCAC
ATTAATTGCGTTGCGCTCACTGCCCGCTTTCCAGTCGGGAAACCTGTCGTGCCAGCTGCATTAATGAATC
GGCCAACGCGCGGGGAGAGGCGGTTTGCGTATTGGGCGCTCTTCCGCTTCCTCGCTCACTGACTCGCTGC
GCTCGGTCGTTCGGCTGCGGCGAGCGGTATCAGCTCACTCAAAGGCGGTAATACGGTTATCCACAGAATC
AGGGGATAACGCAGGAAAGAACATGTGAGCAAAAGGCCAGCAAAAGGCCAGGAACCGTAAAAAGGCCGCG
TTGCTGGCGTTTTTCCATAGGCTCCGCCCCCCTGACGAGCATCACAAAAATCGACGCTCAAGTCAGAGGT
GGCGAAACCCGACAGGACTATAAAGATACCAGGCGTTTCCCCCTGGAAGCTCCCTCGTGCGCTCTCCTGT
TCCGACCCTGCCGCTTACCGGATACCTGTCCGCCTTTCTCCCTTCGGGAAGCGTGGCGCTTTCTCATAGC
TCACGCTGTAGGTATCTCAGTTCGGTGTAGGTCGTTCGCTCCAAGCTGGGCTGTGTGCACGAACCCCCCG
TTCAGCCCGACCGCTGCGCCTTATCCGGTAACTATCGTCTTGAGTCCAACCCGGTAAGACACGACTTATC
GCCACTGGCAGCAGCCACTGGTAACAGGATTAGCAGAGCGAGGTATGTAGGCGGTGCTACAGAGTTCTTG
AAGTGGTGGCCTAACTACGGCTACACTAGAAGAACAGTATTTGGTATCTGCGCTCTGCTGAAGCCAGTTA
CCTTCGGAAAAAGAGTTGGTAGCTCTTGATCCGGCAAACAAACCACCGCTGGTAGCGGTGGTTTTTTTGT
TTGCAAGCAGCAGATTACGCGCAGAAAAAAAGGATCTCAAGAAGATCCTTTGATCTTTTCTACGGGGTCT
GACGCTCAGTGGAACGAAAACTCACGTTAAGGGATTTTGGTCATGAGATTATCAAAAAGGATCTTCACCT
AGATCCTTTTAAATTAAAAATGAAGTTTTAAATCAATCTAAAGTATATATGAGTAAACTTGGTCTGACAG
TTACCAATGCTTAATCAGTGAGGCACCTATCTCAGCGATCTGTCTATTTCGTTCATCCATAGTTGCCTGA
CTCCCCGTCGTGTAGATAACTACGATACGGGAGGGCTTACCATCTGGCCCCAGTGCTGCAATGATACCGC
GAGATCCACGCTCACCGGCTCCAGATTTATCAGCAATAAACCAGCCAGCCGGAAGGGCCGAGCGCAGAAG
TGGTCCTGCAACTTTATCCGCCTCCATCCAGTCTATTAATTGTTGCCGGGAAGCTAGAGTAAGTAGTTCG
CCAGTTAATAGTTTGCGCAACGTTGTTGCCATTGCTACAGGCATCGTGGTGTCACGCTCGTCGTTTGGTA
TGGCTTCATTCAGCTCCGGTTCCCAACGATCAAGGCGAGTTACATGATCCCCCATGTTGTGCAAAAAAGC
GGTTAGCTCCTTCGGTCCTCCGATCGTTGTCAGAAGTAAGTTGGCCGCAGTGTTATCACTCATGGTTATG
GCAGCACTGCATAATTCTCTTACTGTCATGCCATCCGTAAGATGCTTTTCTGTGACTGGTGAGTACTCAA
CCAAGTCATTCTGAGAATAGTGTATGCGGCGACCGAGTTGCTCTTGCCCGGCGTCAATACGGGATAATAC
CGCGCCACATAGCAGAACTTTAAAAGTGCTCATCATTGGAAAACGTTCTTCGGGGCGAAAACTCTCAAGG
ATCTTACCGCTGTTGAGATCCAGTTCGATGTAACCCACTCGTGCACCCAACTGATCTTCAGCATCTTTTA
CTTTCACCAGCGTTTCTGGGTGAGCAAAAACAGGAAGGCAAAATGCCGCAAAAAAGGGAATAAGGGCGAC
ACGGAAATGTTGAATACTCATACTCTTCCTTTTTCAATATTATTGAAGCATTTATCAGGGTTATTGTCTC
ATGAGCGGATACATATTTGAATGTATTTAGAAAAATAAACAAATAGGGGTTCCGCGCACATTTCCCCGAA
AAGTGCCACCTGGGTCCTTTTCATCACGTGCTATAAAAATAATTATAATTTAAATTTTTTAATATAAATA
TATAAATTAAAAATAGAAAGTAAAAAAAGAAATTAAAGAAAAAATAGTTTTTGTTTTCCGAAGATGTAAA
AGACTCTAGGGGGATCGCCAACAAATACTACCTTTTATCTTGCTCTTCCTGCTCTCAGGTATTAATGCCG
AATTGTTTCATCTTGTCTGTGTAGAAGACCACACACGAAAATCCTGTGATTTTACATTTTACTTATCGTT
AATCGAATGTATATCTATTTAATCTGCTTTTCTTGTCTAATAAATATATATGTAAAGTACGCTTTTTGTT
GAAATTTTTTAAACCTTTGTTTATTTTTTTTTCTTCATTCCGTAACTCTTCTACCTTCTTTATTTACTTT
CTAAAATCCAAATACAAAACATAAAAATAAATAAACACAGAGTAAATTCCCAAATTATTCCATCATTAAA
AGATACGAGGCGCGTGTAAGTTACAGGCAAGCGATCCGTCCTAAGAAACCATTATTATCATGACATTAAC
CTATAAAAATAGGCGTATCACGAGGCCCTTTGTCACAGCTTGTCTGTAAGCGGATGCCGGGAGCAGACAA
GCCCGTCAGGGCGCGTCAGCGGGTGTTGGCGGGTGTCGGGGCTGGCTTAACTATGCGGCATCAGAGCAGA
TTGTACTGAGAGTGCACCATATCGACTACGTCGTTAAGGCCGTTTCTGACAGAGTAAAATTCTTGAGGGA
ACTTTCACCATTATGGGAAATGGTTCAAGAAGGTATTGACTTAAACTCCATCAAATGGTCAGGTCATTGA
GTGTTTTTTATTTGTTGTATTTTTTTTTTTTTAGAGAAAATCCTCCAATATATAAATTAGGAATCATAGT
TTCATGATTTTCTGTTACACCTAACTTTTTGTGTGGTGCCCTCCTCCTTGTCAATATTAATGTTAAAGTG
CAATTCTTTTTCCTTATCACGTTGAGCCATTAGTATCAATTTGCTTACCTGTATTCCTTTACATCCTCCT
TTTTCTCCTTCTTGATAAATGTATGTAGATTGCGTATATAGTTTCGTCTACCCTATGAACATATTCCATT
TTGTAATTTCGTGTCGTTTCTATTATGAATTTCATTTATAAAGTTTATGTACAAATATCATAAAAAAAGA
GAATCTTTTTAAGCAAGGATTTTCTTAACTTCTTCGGCGACAGCATCACCGACTTCGGTGGTACTGTTGG
AACCACCTAAATCACCAGTTCTGATACCTGCATCCAAAACCTTTTTAACTGCATCTTCAATGGCCTTACC
TTCTTCAGGCAAGTTCAATGACAATTTCAACATCATTGCAGCAGACAAGATAGTGGCGATAGGGTTGACC
TTATTCTTTGGCAAATCTGGAGCAGAACCGTGGCATGGTTCGTACAAACCAAATGCGGTGTTCTTGTCTG
GCAAAGAGGCCAAGGACGCAGATGGCAACAAACCCAAGGAACCTGGGATAACGGAGGCTTCATCGGAGAT
GATATCACCAAACATGTTGCTGGTGATTATAATACCATTTAGGTGGGTTGGGTTCTTAACTAGGATCATG
GCGGCAGAATCAATCAATTGATGTTGAACCTTCAATGTAGGGAATTCGTTCTTGATGGTTTCCTCCACAG
TTTTTCTCCATAATCTTGAAGAGGCCAAAACATTAGCTTTATCCAAGGACCAAATAGGCAATGGTGGCTC
ATGTTGTAGGGCCATGAAAGCGGCCATTCTTGTGATTCTTTGCACTTCTGGAACGGTGTATTGTTCACTA
TCCCAAGCGACACCATCACCATCGTCTTCCTTTCTCTTACCAAAGTAAATACCTCCCACTAATTCTCTGA
CAACAACGAAGTCAGTACCTTTAGCAAATTGTGGCTTGATTGGAGATAAGTCTAAAAGAGAGTCGGATGC
AAAGTTACATGGTCTTAAGTTGGCGTACAATTGAAGTTCTTTACGGATTTTTAGTAAACCTTGTTCAGGT
CTAACACTACCGGTACCCCATTTAGGACCACCCACAGCACCTAACAAAACGGCATCAGCCTTCTTGGAGG
CTTCCAGCGCCTCATCTGGAAGTGGAACACCTGTAGCATCGATAGCAGCACCACCAATTAAATGATTTTC
GAAATCGAACTTGACATTGGAACGAACATCAGAAATAGCTTTAAGAACCTTAATGGCTTCGGCTGTGATT
TCTTGACCAACGTGGTCACCTGGCAAAACGACGATCTTCTTAGGGGCAGACATTAGAATGGTATATCCTT
GAAATATATATATATATATTGCTGAAATGTAAAAGGTAAGAAAAGTTAGAAAGTAAGACGATTGCTAACC
ACCTATTGGAAAAAACAATAGGTCCTTAAATAATATTGTCAACTTCAAGTATTGTGATGCAAGCATTTAG
TCATGAACGCTTCTCTATTCTATATGAAAAGCCGGTTCCGGCGCTCTCACCTTTCCTTTTTCTCCCAATT
TTTCAGTTGAAAAAGGTATATGCGTCAGGCGACCTCTGAAATTAACAAAAAATTTCCAGTCATCGAATTT
GATTCTGTGCGATAGCGCCCCTGTGTGTTCTCGTTATGTTGAGGAAAAAAATAATGGTTGCTAAGAGATT
CGAACTCTTGCATCTTACGATACCTGAGTATTCCCACAGTTAACTGCGGTCAAGATATTTCTTGAATCAG
GCGCCTTAGACCGCTCGGCCAAACAACCAATTACTTGTTGAGAAATAGAGTATAATTATCCTATAAATAT
AACGTTTTTGAACACACATGAACAAGGAAGTACAGGACAATTGATTTTGAAGAGAATGTGGATTTTGATG
TAATTGTTGGGATTCCATTTTTAATAAGGCAATAATATTAGGTATGTAGATATACTAGAAGTTCTCCTCG
ACCGGTCGATATGCGGTGTGAAATACCGCACAGATGCGTAAGGAGAAAATACCGCATCAGGAAATTGTAA
GCGTTAATATTTTGTTAAAATTCGCGTTAAATTTTTGTTAAATCAGCTCATTTTTTAACCAATAGGCCGA
AATCGGCAAAATCCCTTATAAATCAAAAGAATAGACCGAGATAGGGT
[37 nt withheld, positions 5368-5404]
AAAGAACGTGGACTCCAACGTCAAAGG
[49 nt withheld, positions 5432-5480]
T
[91 nt withheld, positions 5482-5572]
G
[124 nt withheld, positions 5574-5697]
CCATTCGCCATTCAGGCTGCGCAACTGTTGGGAAGGGCGATCGGTGCGGGCCTCTTCGCTATTACGCCAG
CTGGCGAAAGGGGGATGTGCTGCAAGGCGATTAAGTTGGGTAACGCCAGGGTTTTCCCAGTCACGACGTT
GTAAAACGACGGCCAGTGAGCGCGCGTAATACGACTCACTATAGGGCGAATTGGGTACCGGGCCCCCCCT
CGAGGTCGACGGTATCGATAAGCTTGATATCGAATTCCTGCAGCCCCCAGTCTAGTTAGAAAAAGACATT
TTTGCTGTCAGTCACTGTCAAGAGATTCTTTTGCTGGCATTTCTTCTAGAAGCAAAAAGAGCGATGCGTC
TTTTCCGCTGAACCGTTCCAGCAAAAAAGACTACCAACGCAATATGGATTGTCAGAATCATATAAAAGAG
AAGCAAATAACTCCTTGTCTTGTATCAATTGCATTATAATATCTTCTTGTTAGTGCAATATCATATAGAA
GTCATCATGCCCCCTCCACCCCCACCTCCTCAACTTCCTCAACCTCCTCCACAGGCACAGCCTCTGCTGC
CTCAGCCACAACCTCCTCCACCTCCACCTCCACCTCCTCCAGGCCCAGCTGTGGCTGAGGAGCCTCTGCA
CCGACCTATGGCGACCCTGGAAAAGCTAATGAAGGCCTTCGAGTCCCTCAAAAGCTTCCAACAGCAGCAA
CAGCAACAACAGCAGCAACAGCAACAACAGCAGCAACAGCAACAACAGCAGCAACAGCAACAACAGCAGC
AACAGCAACAACAGCAGCAACAGCAACAACAGCAGCAACAGCAACAACAGCAGCAACAGCAACAACAGCA
GCAACAGCAACAACAGCAGCAACAGCAACAACAGCAGCAACAGCAACAACAGCAGCAACAGCAACAACAG
CAGCAACAGCAACAACAGCAGCAACAGCAACAACAGCAGCAACAGCAACAACAGCAGCAACAGCAACAAC
CGCCACCACCTAGCAAGGGCGAGGAGCTGTTCACCGGGGTGGTGCCCATCCTGGTCGAGCTGGACGGCGA
CGTAAACGGCCACAAGTTCAGCGTGTCCGGCGAGGGCGAGGGCGATGCCACCTACGGCAAGCTGACCCTG
AAGTTCATCTGCACCACCGGCAAGCTGCCCGTGCCCTGGCCCACCCTCGTGACCACCTTCGGCTACGGCC
TGCAGTGCTTCGCCCGCTACCCCGACCACATGAAGCAGCACGACTTCTTCAAGTCCGCCATGCCCGAAGG
CTACGTCCAGGAGCGCACCATCTTCTTCAAGGACGACGGCAACTACAAGACCCGCGCCGAGGTGAAGTTC
GAGGGCGACACCCTGGTGAACCGCATCGAGCTGAAGGGCATCGACTTCAAGGAGGACGGCAACATCCTGG
GGCACAAGCTGGAGTACAACTACAACAGCCACAACGTCTATATCATGGCCGACAAGCAGAAGAACGGCAT
CAAGGTGAACTTCAAGATCCGCCACAACATCGAGGACGGCAGCGTGCAGCTCGCCGACCACTACCAGCAG
AACACCCCCATCGGCGACGGCCCCGTGCTGCTGCCCGACAACCACTACCTGAGCTACCAGTCCGCCCTGA
GCAAAGACCCCAACGAGAAGCGCGATCACATGGTCCTGCTGGAGTTCGTGACCGCCGCCGGGATCACTCT
CGGCATGGACGAGCTGTACAAGTAACTCGAGTCATGTAATTAGTTATGTCACGCTTACATTCACGCCCTC
CCCCCACATCCGCTCTAACCGAAAAGGAAGGAGTTAGACAACCTGAAGTCTAGGTCCCTATTTATTTTTT
TATAGTTATGTTAGTATTAAGAACGTTATTTATATTTCAAATTTTTCTTTTTTTTCTGTACAGACGCGTG
TACGCATGTAACATTATACTGAAAACCTTGCTTGAGAAGGTTTTGGGACGCTCGAAGGCTTTAATTTGC
Features (pLannotate 1.2.2; 23 found; start..end, strand, type, name):
      5..48      -  misc_feature   MCS (fragment): pBluescript multiple cloning site
     61..79      -  promoter       T3 promoter: promoter for bacteriophage T3 RNA polymerase
    124..140     -  protein_bind   lac operator: The lac repressor binds to the lac operator to inhibit transcription in E. coli. This inhibition can be relieved by adding lactose or isopropyl-β-D-thiogalactopyranoside (IPTG). lac repressor encoded by lacI
    148..178     -  promoter       lac promoter: promoter for the E. coli lac operon
    193..214     -  protein_bind   CAP binding site: CAP binding activates transcription in the presence of cAMP. E. coli catabolite activator protein
    227..319     -  CDS            lacI (fragment): lac repressor; lacI; The lac repressor binds to the lac operator to inhibit transcription in E. coli. This inhibition can be relieved by adding lactose or isopropyl-β-D-thiogalactopyranoside (IPTG).
    502..1090    -  rep_origin     ori: high-copy-number ColE1/pMB1/pBR322/pUC origin of replication
   1261..2121    -  CDS            AmpR: β-lactamase; bla; confers resistance to ampicillin, carbenicillin, and related antibiotics
   2122..2226    -  promoter       AmpR promoter: bla
   2263..2766    +  misc_feature   CEN/ARS: S. cerevisiae CEN6 centromere fused to an autonomously replicating sequence
   2912..2962    +  misc_feature   bom (fragment): basis of mobility region from pBR322
   2961..3077    +  CDS            NFS1 (fragment): NFS1_YEAST - Also known as SPL1 From Saccharomyces cerevisiae (strain ATCC 204508 / S288c) (Baker's yeast).
   3439..4533    -  CDS            LEU2: 3-isopropylmalate dehydrogenase, required for leucine biosynthesis; S. cerevisiae LEU2; yeast auxotrophic marker
   4534..4941    -  promoter       LEU2 promoter: S. cerevisiae LEU2
   5081..5158    -  CDS            YO192_YEAST (fragment): Experimental evidence at protein level: Swiss-Prot protein existence level 1. From Saccharomyces cerevisiae (strain ATCC 204508 / S288c) (Baker's yeast).
   5189..5241    +  misc_feature   bom (fragment): basis of mobility region from pBR322
   5269..5697    -  rep_origin     f1 ori (sequence partly withheld): f1 bacteriophage origin of replication; arrow indicates direction of (+) strand synthesis
   5701..5856    -  CDS            lacZα (fragment): LacZα fragment of β-galactosidase; lacZ fragment
   5864..5882    +  promoter       T7 promoter: promoter for bacteriophage T7 RNA polymerase
   5891..5953    -  misc_feature   MCS (fragment): pBluescript multiple cloning site
   5959..6193    +  promoter       CUP1 promoter: S. cerevisiae CUP1; inducible metallothionein promoter, regulated by Cu2+
   6689..7402    +  CDS            EYFP: enhanced YFP mammalian codon-optimized
   7409..7656    +  terminator     CYC1 terminator: S. cerevisiae CYC1; transcription terminator for CYC1
