[The description below was written by a language model from this plasmid's Addgene catalogue record and pLannotate feature annotations shown in this document.]
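Description:
pRS416 CUP1pro-M-PRR-Htt97QP4-YFP is a low-copy yeast expression shuttle plasmid for copper-inducible production of a rearranged human huntingtin (HTT) exon 1 fragment in Saccharomyces cerevisiae. In E. coli it replicates through a ColE1/pUC-type origin and is selected with ampicillin via the β-lactamase gene. An f1 origin and remnants of the pBluescript lacZα/multiple cloning site region, with flanking T7 and T3 promoters, are also present. In yeast, a CEN6/ARS element provides centromeric, low-copy maintenance. The catalogue entry names pRS416 as the backbone and URA3 as the selectable marker. However, the feature table generated from the sequenced plasmid annotates a LEU2 gene with its own promoter and no URA3, as expected for a pRS415-type backbone. The yeast marker should therefore be verified before the plasmid is used.

The expression cassette begins with the S. cerevisiae CUP1 metallothionein promoter, which is induced by Cu2+. The roughly 495 bp insert falls in the unannotated interval between this promoter and the reporter. According to the record, it encodes an Htt exon 1 variant (M-PRR-Htt97QP4, also called N-PRR-Htt103Q) with an expanded polyglutamine tract. In this variant the last 46 amino acids of the proline-rich region have been moved to the N-terminus, and only four prolines remain at the C-terminal side. The insert is fused at its C-terminus to EYFP, and transcription ends at the CYC1 terminator. The cassette was assembled by Golden Gate cloning.

The YFP fusion allows the expressed protein to be visualised by fluorescence in living yeast. The design suggests use in testing how the position of the proline-rich region affects the behaviour of polyglutamine-expanded Htt, although the record does not describe specific experiments.
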