Addgene plasmid #224885: pRS416 CUP1pro-M-PRR-Htt97QP4-YFP
Purpose: Low copy plasmid for inducible yeast expression of the Htt exon 1 construct with the last 46 amino acids of the proline-rich region at the N-terminus, 4 prolines left at the C-terminus using copper.
Depositing lab: Paul Herman.
Backbone
  Vector backbone: pRS416
  Backbone size w/o insert (bp): 7172
  Vector type: Yeast Expression
  Selectable markers: URA3
Growth in bacteria
  Bacterial resistance: Ampicillin, 100 μg/mL
  Growth temperature: 37°C
  Growth strain: DH5alpha
  Copy number: Low Copy
Gene/Insert
  Gene/Insert name: M-PRR-Htt97QP4 (alt name: N-PRR-Htt103Q)
  Species: H. sapiens (human)
  Insert size (bp): 495
  Mutation: N-PRR
  Entrez Gene: HTT (a.k.a. HD, IT15, LOMARS)
  Promoter: CUP1
  Tag / fusion protein: YFP (C terminal on insert)
  Cloning method: Golden Gate
  Sequencing primers: 5′ M13 FWD; 3′ M13 REV
Terms and licenses: Academic/Nonprofit Terms; Industry Terms: Not Available to Industry
How to cite: pRS416 CUP1pro-M-PRR-Htt97QP4-YFP was a gift from Paul Herman (Addgene plasmid # 224885 ; http://n2t.net/addgene:224885 ; RRID:Addgene_224885)
